Addgene plasmid #106054: Opto-GPR160
Purpose: Expression of a chimeric G-protein coupled receptor (Rhodopsin-GPR160; Opto-GPR160; E8)
Depositing lab: Harald Janovjak. Depositing organization: Institute of Science and Technology Austria (I.S.T. Austria). Publication: Optical functionalization of human Class A orphan G-protein-coupled receptors. Morri M, Sanchez-Romero I, Tichy AM, Kainrath S, Gerrard EJ, Hirschfeld PP, Schwarz J, Janovjak H. Nat Commun. 2018 May 16;9(1):1950. doi: 10.1038/s41467-018-04342-1. PubMed 29769519.
Backbone
  Vector backbone: pcDNA3.1-
  Backbone manufacturer: Invitrogen
  Backbone size w/o insert (bp): 5427
  Vector type: Mammalian Expression
  Selectable markers: Neomycin (select with G418)
Growth in bacteria
  Bacterial resistance: Ampicillin, 100 μg/mL
  Growth temperature: 37°C
  Growth strain: DH5alpha
  Copy number: High Copy
Gene/Insert
  Gene/Insert name: Opto-GPR160
  Species: H. sapiens (human), B. taurus (bovine)
  Insert size (bp): 1194
  Mutation: Chimeric receptor protein
  Entrez Gene: GPR160 (a.k.a. GPCR1, GPCR150)
  Promoter: CMV
  Tag / fusion protein: VSV-G (N terminal on insert); Rhodopsin-1D4 (C terminal on insert)
  Cloning method: Restriction Enzyme; 5′ cloning site unknown (unknown if destroyed); 3′ cloning site unknown (unknown if destroyed)
  Sequencing primers: 5′ CMV_F (CGCAAATGGGCGGTAGGCGTG); 3′ pcDNA_R (CAACAGATGGCTGGCAAC)
Terms and licenses: Academic/Nonprofit Terms; Industry Terms: Not Available to Industry
Depositor comments: two step cloning; 5' and 3' sites cannot be used for (sub)cloning
How to cite: Opto-GPR160 was a gift from Harald Janovjak (Addgene plasmid # 106054 ; http://n2t.net/addgene:106054 ; RRID:Addgene_106054)
