[The description below was written by a language model from this plasmid's Addgene catalogue record and pLannotate feature annotations shown in this document.]
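Description:
Opto-GPR160 is a mammalian expression plasmid built on the pcDNA3.1(-) backbone, about 6.6 kb in the sequenced record. It encodes a chimeric G-protein-coupled receptor that combines bovine rhodopsin with the human orphan class A receptor GPR160. The roughly 1.2 kb insert is transcribed from the human cytomegalovirus immediate-early enhancer and promoter and terminated by the bovine growth hormone polyadenylation signal. A T7 promoter lies just upstream of the coding region. The catalogue lists an N-terminal VSV-G epitope and a C-terminal rhodopsin 1D4 epitope, which allow antibody detection of the receptor. The automated annotation labels the whole open reading frame simply as bovine rhodopsin, so it does not resolve the GPR160-derived segments or the tags. The record does not specify which parts of each receptor are joined. The short "HIV-1 LTR", "ble", "lacI" and "bom" fragments called by the annotation tool are probably partial matches within standard backbone sequence rather than functional elements.

The plasmid is propagated in E. coli through a high-copy ColE1/pUC-type origin with ampicillin selection (β-lactamase under its own promoter). An f1 origin is also present, which permits single-stranded DNA production. For mammalian cells, an SV40 early promoter drives the neomycin phosphotransferase gene followed by an SV40 polyadenylation signal, so stable transfectants can be selected with G418.

The construct belongs to a set made for optical functionalization of orphan GPCRs. The rhodopsin component provides light sensitivity, so illumination could be used to trigger signalling characteristic of GPR160, which has no known ligand. The depositor notes a two-step cloning strategy and states that the flanking sites cannot be used for subcloning.
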