Features (pLannotate 1.2.2; 20 found; start..end, strand, type, name):
     74..453     +  enhancer       CMV enhancer: human cytomegalovirus immediate early enhancer
    454..657     +  promoter       CMV promoter: human cytomegalovirus (CMV) immediate early promoter
    653..686     +  LTR            5' LTR (truncated) (fragment): truncated 5' long terminal repeat (LTR) from HIV-1
    702..720     +  promoter       T7 promoter: promoter for bacteriophage T7 RNA polymerase
    855..1952    +  CDS            RHO: OPSD_BOVIN - Experimental evidence at protein level: Swiss-Prot protein existence level 1. Photoreceptor required for image-forming vision at low light intensity. Required for photoreceptor cell viability after birth (By similarity). Light-induced isomerization of 11-cis to all-trans retinal triggers a conformational change that activates signaling via G- proteins (PubMed:10926528, PubMed:12044163, PubMed:11972040, PubMed:16908857, PubMed:16586416, PubMed:17060607, PubMed:17449675, PubMed:18818650, PubMed:21389983, PubMed:22198838, PubMed:23579341, PubMed:25205354, PubMed:27458239). Subsequent
   1999..2223    +  polyA_signal   bGH poly(A) signal: bovine growth hormone polyadenylation signal
   2227..2248    +  promoter       SV40 promoter (fragment): SV40 enhancer and early promoter
   2269..2697    +  rep_origin     f1 ori (sequence partly withheld): f1 bacteriophage origin of replication; arrow indicates direction of (+) strand synthesis
   2711..3040    +  promoter       SV40 promoter: SV40 enhancer and early promoter
   3107..3898    +  CDS            neo: KKA2_KLEPN - Also known as kan, nptII. Experimental evidence at protein level: Swiss-Prot protein existence level 1. Resistance to kanamycin, neomycin, paromomycin, ribostamycin, butirosin and gentamicin B. From Klebsiella pneumoniae.
   3922..4080    +  CDS            ble (fragment): BLE_KLEPN - Experimental evidence at protein level: Swiss-Prot protein existence level 1. Binding protein with a strong affinity to the bleomycin family of antibiotics. Binds to CL990; an antimitotic-antibiotic compound. From Klebsiella pneumoniae.
   4075..4196    +  polyA_signal   SV40 poly(A) signal: SV40 polyadenylation signal
   4269..4285    -  protein_bind   lac operator: The lac repressor binds to the lac operator to inhibit transcription in E. coli. This inhibition can be relieved by adding lactose or isopropyl-β-D-thiogalactopyranoside (IPTG). lac repressor encoded by lacI
   4293..4323    -  promoter       lac promoter: promoter for the E. coli lac operon
   4338..4359    -  protein_bind   CAP binding site: CAP binding activates transcription in the presence of cAMP. E. coli catabolite activator protein
   4372..4464    -  CDS            lacI (fragment): lac repressor; lacI; The lac repressor binds to the lac operator to inhibit transcription in E. coli. This inhibition can be relieved by adding lactose or isopropyl-β-D-thiogalactopyranoside (IPTG).
   4647..5235    -  rep_origin     ori: high-copy-number ColE1/pMB1/pBR322/pUC origin of replication
   5406..6266    -  CDS            AmpR: β-lactamase; bla; confers resistance to ampicillin, carbenicillin, and related antibiotics
   6267..6371    -  promoter       AmpR promoter: bla
   6430..6482    -  misc_feature   bom (fragment): basis of mobility region from pBR322
>Addgene plasmid #106054 | Opto-GPR160 | addgene full sequence | sequence record 209685 | Addgene NGS Result
AATTGCATGAAGAATCTGCTTAGGGTTAGGCGTTTTGCGCTGCTTCGCGATGTACGGGCCAGATATACGC
GTTGACATTGATTATTGACTAGTTATTAATAGTAATCAATTACGGGGTCATTAGTTCATAGCCCATATAT
GGAGTTCCGCGTTACATAACTTACGGTAAATGGCCCGCCTGGCTGACCGCCCAACGACCCCCGCCCATTG
ACGTCAATAATGACGTATGTTCCCATAGTAACGCCAATAGGGACTTTCCATTGACGTCAATGGGTGGAGT
ATTTACGGTAAACTGCCCACTTGGCAGTACATCAAGTGTATCATATGCCAAGTACGCCCCCTATTGACGT
CAATGACGGTAAATGGCCCGCCTGGCATTATGCCCAGTACATGACCTTATGGGACTTTCCTACTTGGCAG
TACATCTACGTATTAGTCATCGCTATTACCATGGTGATGCGGTTTTGGCAGTACATCAATGGGCGTGGAT
AGCGGTTTGACTCACGGGGATTTCCAAGTCTCCACCCCATTGACGTCAATGGGAGTTTGTTTTGGCACCA
AAATCAACGGGACTTTCCAAAATGTCGTAACAACTCCGCCCCATTGACGCAAATGGGCGGTAGGCGTGTA
CGGTGGGAGGTCTATATAAGCAGAGCTCTCTGGCTAACTAGAGAACCCACTGCTTACTGGCTTATCGAAA
TTAATACGACTCACTATAGGGAGACCCAAGCTGGCTAGCGTTTAAACTTAAGCTTGCCACCATGAAAACG
ATCATCGCCCTGAGCTACATCTTCTGCCTGGTATTCGCCATGTACACCGATATAGAGATGAACAGGCTGG
GAAAGGATAGCCTCATGAACGGGACCGAGGGCCCAAACTTCTACGTGCCTTTCTCCAACAAGACGGGCGT
GGTGCGCAGCCCCTTCGAGGCCCCGCAGTACTACCTGGCGGAGCCATGGCAGTTCTCCATGCTGGCCGCC
TACATGTTCCTGCTGATCATGCTTGGCTTCCCCATCAACTTCCTCACGCTGTACGTCACACTAGGAATGA
GAAGAAAAAACACCTGTCAAAATCTCAACTACATCCTGCTCAACCTGGCCGTGGCCGACCTCTTCATGGT
GTTCGGGGGCTTCACCACCACCCTCTACACCTCTCTGCACGGGTACTTCGTCTTTGGGCCCACGGGCTGC
AACCTGGAGGGCTTCTTTGCCACCTTGGGCGGTGAAATTGCACTGTGGTCCTTGGTGGTCCTGGCCATCG
AGCGGTACGTGGTGGTGTCTAAAACAACCAAGCTTTCATTTAAGTGTCAAAAATTATTTTATTTCGCCAT
CATGGGCGTCGCCTTCACCTGGGTCATGGCTCTGGCCTGTGCCGCGCCCCCCCTCGTCGGCTGGTCCAGG
TACATCCCGGAGGGCATGCAGTGCTCGTGCGGGATTGACTACTACACGCCCCACGAGGAAACCAACAATG
AGTCGTTCGTCATCTACATGTTCGTGGTCCACTTCATCATCCCCCTGATTGTCATATTCTTCTGCTACGG
AAGGATAACTTCCTATATGAATGAAACTATCTTATATTTTCCTTTTTCATCCCACTCCAGTTATACTGTG
AGATCTAAAAAACGCATGGTGATCATCATGGTCATCGCTTTCCTAATCTGCTGGCTGCCCTACGCTGGGG
TGGCGTTCTACATCTTCACCCATCAGGGCTCTGACTTTGGCCCCATCTTCATGACCATCCCGGCTTTCTT
TGCCAAGACTTCTGCCGTCTACAACCCCGTCATCTACATCATGATGAACAAGCAGTTCCGCTTAAAAGAC
ATTGGATTACCTTTGGATCCATTTGTCAACTGGAAGTGCTGCTTCATTCCACTTACAATTCCTAATCTTG
AGCAAATTGAAAAGCCTATATCAATAATGATTTGTACAGAAACCAGCCAAGTGGCGCCTGCCTAACTCGA
GTCTAGAGGGCCCGTTTAAACCCGCTGATCAGCCTCGACTGTGCCTTCTAGTTGCCAGCCATCTGTTGTT
TGCCCCTCCCCCGTGCCTTCCTTGACCCTGGAAGGTGCCACTCCCACTGTCCTTTCCTAATAAAATGAGG
AAATTGCATCGCATTGTCTGAGTAGGTGTCATTCTATTCTGGGGGGTGGGGTGGGGCAGGACAGCAAGGG
GGAGGATTGGGAAGACAATAGCAGGCATGCTGGGGATGCGGTGGGCTCTATGGCTTCTGAGGCGGAAAGA
ACCAGCTGGGGCTCTAGGGGGTATCCCC
[124 nt withheld, positions 2269-2392]
C
[91 nt withheld, positions 2394-2484]
A
[49 nt withheld, positions 2486-2534]
CCTTTGACGTTGGAGTCCACGTTCTTT
[37 nt withheld, positions 2562-2598]
ACCCTATCTCGGTCTATTCTTTTGATTTATAAGGGATTTTGCCGATTTCGGCCTATTGGTTAAAAAATGA
GCTGATTTAACAAAAATTTAACGCGAATTAATTCTGTGGAATGTGTGTCAGTTAGGGTGTGGAAAGTCCC
CAGGCTCCCCAGCAGGCAGAAGTATGCAAAGCATGCATCTCAATTAGTCAGCAACCAGGTGTGGAAAGTC
CCCAGGCTCCCCAGCAGGCAGAAGTATGCAAAGCATGCATCTCAATTAGTCAGCAACCATAGTCCCGCCC
CTAACTCCGCCCATCCCGCCCCTAACTCCGCCCAGTTCCGCCCATTCTCCGCCCCATGGCTGACTAATTT
TTTTTATTTATGCAGAGGCCGAGGCCGCCTCTGCCTCTGAGCTATTCCAGAAGTAGTGAGGAGGCTTTTT
TGGAGGCCTAGGCTTTTGCAAAAAGCTCCCGGGAGCTTGTATATCCATTTTCGGATCTGATCAAGAGACA
GGATGAGGATCGTTTCGCATGATTGAACAAGATGGATTGCACGCAGGTTCTCCGGCCGCTTGGGTGGAGA
GGCTATTCGGCTATGACTGGGCACAACAGACAATCGGCTGCTCTGATGCCGCCGTGTTCCGGCTGTCAGC
GCAGGGGCGCCCGGTTCTTTTTGTCAAGACCGACCTGTCCGGTGCCCTGAATGAACTGCAGGACGAGGCA
GCGCGGCTATCGTGGCTGGCCACGACGGGCGTTCCTTGCGCAGCTGTGCTCGACGTTGTCACTGAAGCGG
GAAGGGACTGGCTGCTATTGGGCGAAGTGCCGGGGCAGGATCTCCTGTCATCTCACCTTGCTCCTGCCGA
GAAAGTATCCATCATGGCTGATGCAATGCGGCGGCTGCATACGCTTGATCCGGCTACCTGCCCATTCGAC
CACCAAGCGAAACATCGCATCGAGCGAGCACGTACTCGGATGGAAGCCGGTCTTGTCGATCAGGATGATC
TGGACGAAGAGCATCAGGGGCTCGCGCCAGCCGAACTGTTCGCCAGGCTCAAGGCGCGCATGCCCGACGG
CGAGGATCTCGTCGTGACCCATGGCGATGCCTGCTTGCCGAATATCATGGTGGAAAATGGCCGCTTTTCT
GGATTCATCGACTGTGGCCGGCTGGGTGTGGCGGACCGCTATCAGGACATAGCGTTGGCTACCCGTGATA
TTGCTGAAGAGCTTGGCGGCGAATGGGCTGACCGCTTCCTCGTGCTTTACGGTATCGCCGCTCCCGATTC
GCAGCGCATCGCCTTCTATCGCCTTCTTGACGAGTTCTTCTGAGCGGGACTCTGGGGTTCGAAATGACCG
ACCAAGCGACGCCCAACCTGCCATCACGAGATTTCGATTCCACCGCCGCCTTCTATGAAAGGTTGGGCTT
CGGAATCGTTTTCCGGGACGCCGGCTGGATGATCCTCCAGCGCGGGGATCTCATGCTGGAGTTCTTCGCC
CACCCCAACTTGTTTATTGCAGCTTATAATGGTTACAAATAAAGCAATAGCATCACAAATTTCACAAATA
AAGCATTTTTTTCACTGCATTCTAGTTGTGGTTTGTCCAAACTCATCAATGTATCTTATCATGTCTGTAT
ACCGTCGACCTCTAGCTAGAGCTTGGCGTAATCATGGTCATAGCTGTTTCCTGTGTGAAATTGTTATCCG
CTCACAATTCCACACAACATACGAGCCGGAAGCATAAAGTGTAAAGCCTGGGGTGCCTAATGAGTGAGCT
AACTCACATTAATTGCGTTGCGCTCACTGCCCGCTTTCCAGTCGGGAAACCTGTCGTGCCAGCTGCATTA
ATGAATCGGCCAACGCGCGGGGAGAGGCGGTTTGCGTATTGGGCGCTCTTCCGCTTCCTCGCTCACTGAC
TCGCTGCGCTCGGTCGTTCGGCTGCGGCGAGCGGTATCAGCTCACTCAAAGGCGGTAATACGGTTATCCA
CAGAATCAGGGGATAACGCAGGAAAGAACATGTGAGCAAAAGGCCAGCAAAAGGCCAGGAACCGTAAAAA
GGCCGCGTTGCTGGCGTTTTTCCATAGGCTCCGCCCCCCTGACGAGCATCACAAAAATCGACGCTCAAGT
CAGAGGTGGCGAAACCCGACAGGACTATAAAGATACCAGGCGTTTCCCCCTGGAAGCTCCCTCGTGCGCT
CTCCTGTTCCGACCCTGCCGCTTACCGGATACCTGTCCGCCTTTCTCCCTTCGGGAAGCGTGGCGCTTTC
TCATAGCTCACGCTGTAGGTATCTCAGTTCGGTGTAGGTCGTTCGCTCCAAGCTGGGCTGTGTGCACGAA
CCCCCCGTTCAGCCCGACCGCTGCGCCTTATCCGGTAACTATCGTCTTGAGTCCAACCCGGTAAGACACG
ACTTATCGCCACTGGCAGCAGCCACTGGTAACAGGATTAGCAGAGCGAGGTATGTAGGCGGTGCTACAGA
GTTCTTGAAGTGGTGGCCTAACTACGGCTACACTAGAAGAACAGTATTTGGTATCTGCGCTCTGCTGAAG
CCAGTTACCTTCGGAAAAAGAGTTGGTAGCTCTTGATCCGGCAAACAAACCACCGCTGGTAGCGGTGGTT
TTTTTGTTTGCAAGCAGCAGATTACGCGCAGAAAAAAAGGATCTCAAGAAGATCCTTTGATCTTTTCTAC
GGGGTCTGACGCTCAGTGGAACGAAAACTCACGTTAAGGGATTTTGGTCATGAGATTATCAAAAAGGATC
TTCACCTAGATCCTTTTAAATTAAAAATGAAGTTTTAAATCAATCTAAAGTATATATGAGTAAACTTGGT
CTGACAGTTACCAATGCTTAATCAGTGAGGCACCTATCTCAGCGATCTGTCTATTTCGTTCATCCATAGT
TGCCTGACTCCCCGTCGTGTAGATAACTACGATACGGGAGGGCTTACCATCTGGCCCCAGTGCTGCAATG
ATACCGCGAGACCCACGCTCACCGGCTCCAGATTTATCAGCAATAAACCAGCCAGCCGGAAGGGCCGAGC
GCAGAAGTGGTCCTGCAACTTTATCCGCCTCCATCCAGTCTATTAATTGTTGCCGGGAAGCTAGAGTAAG
TAGTTCGCCAGTTAATAGTTTGCGCAACGTTGTTGCCATTGCTACAGGCATCGTGGTGTCACGCTCGTCG
TTTGGTATGGCTTCATTCAGCTCCGGTTCCCAACGATCAAGGCGAGTTACATGATCCCCCATGTTGTGCA
AAAAAGCGGTTAGCTCCTTCGGTCCTCCGATCGTTGTCAGAAGTAAGTTGGCCGCAGTGTTATCACTCAT
GGTTATGGCAGCACTGCATAATTCTCTTACTGTCATGCCATCCGTAAGATGCTTTTCTGTGACTGGTGAG
TACTCAACCAAGTCATTCTGAGAATAGTGTATGCGGCGACCGAGTTGCTCTTGCCCGGCGTCAATACGGG
ATAATACCGCGCCACATAGCAGAACTTTAAAAGTGCTCATCATTGGAAAACGTTCTTCGGGGCGAAAACT
CTCAAGGATCTTACCGCTGTTGAGATCCAGTTCGATGTAACCCACTCGTGCACCCAACTGATCTTCAGCA
TCTTTTACTTTCACCAGCGTTTCTGGGTGAGCAAAAACAGGAAGGCAAAATGCCGCAAAAAAGGGAATAA
GGGCGACACGGAAATGTTGAATACTCATACTCTTCCTTTTTCAATATTATTGAAGCATTTATCAGGGTTA
TTGTCTCATGAGCGGATACATATTTGAATGTATTTAGAAAAATAAACAAATAGGGGTTCCGCGCACATTT
CCCCGAAAAGTGCCACCTGACGTCGACGGATCGGGAGATCTCCCGATCCCCTATGGTGCACTCTCAGTAC
AATCTGCTCTGATGCCGCATAGTTAAGCCAGTATCTGCTCCCTGCTTGTGTGTTGGAGGTCGCTGAGTAG
TGCGCGAGCAAAATTTAAGCTACAACAAGGCAAGGCTTGACCGAC
