>Addgene plasmid #106054 | Opto-GPR160 | depositor partial sequence | sequence record 200817 | Opto-GPR160
ATGAAAACGATCATCGCCCTGAGCTACATCTTCTGCCTGGTATTCGCCATGTACACCGATATAGAGATGA
ACAGGCTGGGAAAGGATAGCCTCATGAACGGGACCGAGGGCCCAAACTTCTACGTGCCTTTCTCCAACAA
GACGGGCGTGGTGCGCAGCCCCTTCGAGGCCCCGCAGTACTACCTGGCGGAGCCATGGCAGTTCTCCATG
CTGGCCGCCTACATGTTCCTGCTGATCATGCTTGGCTTCCCCATCAACTTCCTCACGCTGTACGTCACAC
TAGGAATGAGAAGAAAAAACACCTGTCAAAATCTCAACTACATCCTGCTCAACCTGGCCGTGGCCGACCT
CTTCATGGTGTTCGGGGGCTTCACCACCACCCTCTACACCTCTCTGCACGGGTACTTCGTCTTTGGGCCC
ACGGGCTGCAACCTGGAGGGCTTCTTTGCCACCTTGGGCGGTGAAATTGCACTGTGGTCCTTGGTGGTCC
TGGCCATCGAGCGGTACGTGGTGGTGTCTAAAACAACCAAGCTTTCATTTAAGTGTCAAAAATTATTTTA
TTTCGCCATCATGGGCGTCGCCTTCACCTGGGTCATGGCTCTGGCCTGTGCCGCGCCCCCCCTCGTCGGC
TGGTCCAGGTACATCCCGGAGGGCATGCAGTGCTCGTGCGGGATTGACTACTACACGCCCCACGAGGAAA
CCAACAATGAGTCGTTCGTCATCTACATGTTCGTGGTCCACTTCATCATCCCCCTGATTGTCATATTCTT
CTGCTACGGAAGGATAACTTCCTATATGAATGAAACTATCTTATATTTTCCTTTTTCATCCCACTCCAGT
TATACTGTGAGATCTAAAAAACGCATGGTGATCATCATGGTCATCGCTTTCCTAATCTGCTGGCTGCCCT
ACGCTGGGGTGGCGTTCTACATCTTCACCCATCAGGGCTCTGACTTTGGCCCCATCTTCATGACCATCCC
GGCTTTCTTTGCCAAGACTTCTGCCGTCTACAACCCCGTCATCTACATCATGATGAACAAGCAGTTCCGC
TTAAAAGACATTGGATTACCTTTGGATCCATTTGTCAACTGGAAGTGCTGCTTCATTCCACTTACAATTC
CTAATCTTGAGCAAATTGAAAAGCCTATATCAATAATGATTTGTACAGAAACCAGCCAAGTGGCGCCTGC
CTAA
